>Addgene plasmid #44649 | pFA6a-link-yEPAGFP-CaUra3 | depositor full sequence | sequence record 61119 | pFA6a-link-yEPAGFP-CaUra3 sequence 4900 bps
CGCGCCACTTCTAAATAAGCGAATTTCTTATGATTTATGATTTTTATTATTAAATAAGTTATAAAAAAAA
TAAGTGTATACAAATTTTAAAGTGACTCTTAGGTTTTAAAACGAAAATTCTTATTCTTGAGTAACTCTTT
CCTGTAGGTCAGGTTGCTTTCTCAGGTATAGTATGAGGTCGCTCTTATTGACCACACCTCTACCGGCAGA
TCCGCTAGGGATAACAGGGTAATATAGATCTGTTTAGCTTGCCTCGTCCCCGCCGGGTCACCCGGCCAGC
GACATGGAGGCCCAGAATACCCTCCTTGACAGTCTTGACGTGCGCAGCTCAGGGGCATGATGTGACTGTC
GCCCGTACATTTAGCCCATACATCCCCATGTATAATCATTTGCATCCATACATTTTGATGGCCGCACGGC
GCGAAGCAAAAATTACGGCTCCTCGCTGCAGACCTGCGAGCAGGGAAACGCTCCCCTCACAGACGCGTTG
AATTGTCCCCACGCCGCGCCCCTGTAGAGAAATATAAAAGGTTAGGATTTGCCACTGAGGTTCTTCTTTC
ATATACTTCCTTTTAAAATCTTGCTAGGATACAGTTCTCACATCACATCCGAACATAAACAACCATGACA
GTCAACACTAAGACCTATAGTGAGAGAGCAGAAACTCATGCCTCACCAGTAGCACAGCGATTATTTCGAT
TAATGGAACTGAAGAAAACCAATTTATGTGCATCAATTGACGTTGATACCACTAAGGAATTCCTTGAATT
AATTGATAAATTAGGTCCTTATGTATGCTTAATCAAGACTCATATTGATATAATCAATGATTTTTCCTAT
GAATCCACTATTGAACCATTATTAGAACTTTCACGTAAACATCAATTTATGATTTTTGAAGATAGAAAAT
TTGCTGATATTGGTAATACCGTAAAGAAACAATATATTGGTGGAGTTTATAAAATTAGTAGTTGGGCAGA
TATTACCAATGCTCATGGTGTCACTGGGAATGGAGTGGTTGAAGGATTAAAACAGGGAGCTAAAGAAACC
ACCACCAACCAAGAGCCAAGAGGGTTATTGATGTTAGCTGAATTATCATCAGTGGGATCATTAGCATATG
GAGAATATTCTCAAAAAACTGTTGAAATTGCTAAATCCGATAAGGAATTTGTTATTGGATTTATTGCCCA
ACGTGATATGGGTGGCCAAGAAGAAGGATTTGATTGGCTTATTATGACACCTGGAGTTGGATTAGATGAT
AAAGGTGATGGATTAGGACAACAATATAGAACTGTTGATGAAGTTGTTAGCACTGGAACTGATATTATCA
TTGTTGGTAGAGGATTGTTTGGTAAAGGAAGAGATCCAGATATTGAAGGTAAAAGGTATAGAAATGCTGG
TTGGAATGCTTATTTGAAAAAGACTGGCCAATTATAATCAGTACTGACAATAAAAAGATTCTTGTTTTCA
AGAACTTGTCATTTGTATAGTTTTTTTATATTGTAGTTGTTCTATTTTAATCAAATGTTAGCGTGATTTA
TATTTTTTTTCGCCTCGACATCATCTGCCCAGATGCGAAGTTAAGTGCGCAGAAAGTAATATCATGCGTC
AATCGTATGTGAATGCTGGTCGCTATACTGCTGTCGATTCGATACTAACGCCGCCATCCAGTGTCGAAAA
CGAGCTCGAATTCATCGATGATATCAGATCCACTAGTGGCCTATGCGGCCGCGGATCTGCCGGTCTCCCT
ATAGTGAGTCGTATTAATTTCGATAAGCCAGGTTAACCTGCATTAATGAATCGGCCAACGCGCGGGGAGA
GGCGGTTTGCGTATTGGGCGCTCTTCCGCTTCCTCGCTCACTGACTCGCTGCGCTCGGTCGTTCGGCTGC
GGCGAGCGGTATCAGCTCACTCAAAGGCGGTAATACGGTTATCCACAGAATCAGGGGATAACGCAGGAAA
GAACATGTGAGCAAAAGGCCAGCAAAAGGCCAGGAACCGTAAAAAGGCCGCGTTGCTGGCGTTTTTCCAT
AGGCTCCGCCCCCCTGACGAGCATCACAAAAATCGACGCTCAAGTCAGAGGTGGCGAAACCCGACAGGAC
TATAAAGATACCAGGCGTTTCCCCCTGGAAGCTCCCTCGTGCGCTCTCCTGTTCCGACCCTGCCGCTTAC
CGGATACCTGTCCGCCTTTCTCCCTTCGGGAAGCGTGGCGCTTTCTCAATGCTCACGCTGTAGGTATCTC
AGTTCGGTGTAGGTCGTTCGCTCCAAGCTGGGCTGTGTGCACGAACCCCCCGTTCAGCCCGACCGCTGCG
CCTTATCCGGTAACTATCGTCTTGAGTCCAACCCGGTAAGACACGACTTATCGCCACTGGCAGCAGCCAC
TGGTAACAGGATTAGCAGAGCGAGGTATGTAGGCGGTGCTACAGAGTTCTTGAAGTGGTGGCCTAACTAC
GGCTACACTAGAAGGACAGTATTTGGTATCTGCGCTCTGCTGAAGCCAGTTACCTTCGGAAAAAGAGTTG
GTAGCTCTTGATCCGGCAAACAAACCACCGCTGGTAGCGGTGGTTTTTTTGTTTGCAAGCAGCAGATTAC
GCGCAGAAAAAAAGGATCTCAAGAAGATCCTTTGATCTTTTCTACGGGGTCTGACGCTCAGTGGAACGAA
AACTCACGTTAAGGGATTTTGGTCATGAGATTATCAAAAAGGATCTTCACCTAGATCCTTTTAAATTAAA
AATGAAGTTTTAAATCAATCTAAAGTATATATGAGTAAACTTGGTCTGACAGTTACCAATGCTTAATCAG
TGAGGCACCTATCTCAGCGATCTGTCTATTTCGTTCATCCATAGTTGCCTGACTCCCCGTCGTGTAGATA
ACTACGATACGGGAGGGCTTACCATCTGGCCCCAGTGCTGCAATGATACCGCGAGACCCACGCTCACCGG
CTCCAGATTTATCAGCAATAAACCAGCCAGCCGGAAGGGCCGAGCGCAGAAGTGGTCCTGCAACTTTATC
CGCCTCCATCCAGTCTATTAATTGTTGCCGGGAAGCTAGAGTAAGTAGTTCGCCAGTTAATAGTTTGCGC
AACGTTGTTGCCATTGCTACAGGCATCGTGGTGTCACGCTCGTCGTTTGGTATGGCTTCATTCAGCTCCG
GTTCCCAACGATCAAGGCGAGTTACATGATCCCCCATGTTGTGCAAAAAAGCGGTTAGCTCCTTCGGTCC
TCCGATCGTTGTCAGAAGTAAGTTGGCCGCAGTGTTATCACTCATGGTTATGGCAGCACTGCATAATTCT
CTTACTGTCATGCCATCCGTAAGATGCTTTTCTGTGACTGGTGAGTACTCAACCAAGTCATTCTGAGAAT
AGTGTATGCGGCGACCGAGTTGCTCTTGCCCGGCGTCAATACGGGATAATACCGCGCCACATAGCAGAAC
TTTAAAAGTGCTCATCATTGGAAAACGTTCTTCGGGGCGAAAACTCTCAAGGATCTTACCGCTGTTGAGA
TCCAGTTCGATGTAACCCACTCGTGCACCCAACTGATCTTCAGCATCTTTTACTTTCACCAGCGTTTCTG
GGTGAGCAAAAACAGGAAGGCAAAATGCCGCAAAAAAGGGAATAAGGGCGACACGGAAATGTTGAATACT
CATACTCTTCCTTTTTCAATATTATTGAAGCATTTATCAGGGTTATTGTCTCATGAGCGGATACATATTT
GAATGTATTTAGAAAAATAAACAAATAGGGGTTCCGCGCACATTTCCCCGAAAAGTGCCACCTGACGTCT
AAGAAACCATTATTATCATGACATTAACCTATAAAAATAGGCGTATCACGAGGCCCTTTCGTCTCGCGCG
TTTCGGTGATGACGGTGAAAACCTCTGACACATGCAGCTCCCGGAGACGGTCACAGCTTGTCTGTAAGCG
GATGCCGGGAGCAGACAAGCCCGTCAGGGCGCGTCAGCGGGTGTTGGCGGGTGTCGGGGCTGGCTTAACT
ATGCGGCATCAGAGCAGATTGTACTGAGAGTGCACCATATGGACATATTGTCGTTAGAACGCGGCTACAA
TTAATACATAACCTTATGTATCATACACATACGATTTAGGTGACACTATAGAACGCGGCCGCCAGCTGAA
GCTTCGTACGCTGCAGGTCGACGGATCGGTGACGGTGCTGGTTTAATTAACATGTCTAAAGGTGAAGAAT
TATTCACTGGTGTTGTCCCAATTTTGGTTGAATTAGATGGTGATGTTAATGGTCACAAATTTTCTGTCTC
CGGTGAAGGTGAAGGTGATGCTACTTACGGTAAATTGACCTTAAAATTTATTTGTACTACTGGTAAATTG
CCAGTTCCATGGCCAACCTTAGTCACTACTTTTTCTTATGGTGTTCAATGTTTTTCTAGATACCCAGATC
ATATGAAACAACATGACTTTTTCAAGTCTGCCATGCCAGAAGGTTATGTTCAAGAAAGAACTATTTTTTT
CAAAGATGACGGTAACTACAAGACCAGAGCTGAAGTCAAGTTTGAAGGTGATACCTTAGTTAATAGAATC
GAATTAAAAGGTATTGATTTTAAAGAAGATGGTAACATTTTAGGTCACAAATTGGAATACAACTATAACT
CTCACAATGTTTACATCATGGCTGACAAACAAAAGAATGGTATCAAAGCTAACTTCAAAATTAGACACAA
CATTGAAGATGGTTCTGTTCAATTAGCTGACCATTATCAACAAAATACTCCAATTGGTGATGGTCCAGTC
TTGTTACCAGACAACCATTACTTATCCCATCAATCTGCCTTATCCAAAGATCCAAACGAAAAGAGAGACC
ACATGGTCTTGTTAGAATTTGTTACTGCTGCTGGTATTACCCATGGTATGGATGAATTGTACAAATAAGG
Features (pLannotate 1.2.2; 13 found; start..end, strand, type, name):
     19..206     +  terminator     ADH1 terminator: S. cerevisiae ADH1; transcription terminator for the S. cerevisiae alcohol dehydrogenase 1 (ADH1) gene
    281..624     +  promoter       TEF promoter: Ashbya gossypii TEF promoter
    643..1431    +  CDS            URA3: PYRF_YEAST - Experimental evidence at protein level: Swiss-Prot protein existence level 1. From Saccharomyces cerevisiae (strain ATCC 204508 / S288c) (Baker's yeast).
   1443..1640    +  terminator     TEF terminator: Ashbya gossypii TEF terminator
   1748..1766    -  promoter       T7 promoter: promoter for bacteriophage T7 RNA polymerase
   1788..1841    -  CDS            lacI (fragment): lac repressor; lacI; The lac repressor binds to the lac operator to inhibit transcription in E. coli. This inhibition can be relieved by adding lactose or isopropyl-β-D-thiogalactopyranoside (IPTG).
   2024..2612    -  rep_origin     ori: high-copy-number ColE1/pMB1/pBR322/pUC origin of replication
   2783..3643    -  CDS            AmpR: β-lactamase; bla; confers resistance to ampicillin, carbenicillin, and related antibiotics
   3644..3748    -  promoter       AmpR promoter: bla
   3843..3878    +  CDS            rop (fragment): Rop protein, which maintains plasmids at low copy number; rop
   3980..4031    +  misc_feature   bom (fragment): basis of mobility region from pBR322
   4094..4112    +  promoter       SP6 promoter: promoter for bacteriophage SP6 RNA polymerase
   4182..4898    +  CDS            yeGFP: yeast-enhanced green fluorescent protein codons optimized for translation in S. cerevisiae and C. albicans
