[The description below was written by a language model from this plasmid's Addgene catalogue record and pLannotate feature annotations shown in this document.]
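Description:
pFA6a-link-yEPAGFP-CaUra3 is a 4.9 kb yeast tagging cassette plasmid built on the pFA6a-link backbone, a family of template vectors optimized for fluorescent protein tagging in Saccharomyces cerevisiae. It is maintained in E. coli through a high-copy ColE1/pUC-type origin and an ampicillin resistance gene (β-lactamase with its own promoter). The feature table shows no yeast replication origin or centromere, consistent with a plasmid that serves as a source of an integrating cassette rather than as an episome. Short rop, bom and lacI fragments, along with flanking SP6 and T7 promoters, are remnants of the cloning backbone.

The payload is a 717 bp open reading frame encoding yEPAGFP, a yeast codon-optimized photoactivatable GFP. According to the depositor, it was produced by mutagenizing yEGFP to match the published photoactivatable GFP sequence, which explains why the automated annotation labels it as yeGFP. No yeast promoter is annotated upstream of this coding sequence. This fits a design in which the fluorescent protein is fused in frame, through the linker implied by the backbone name, to the C-terminus of a chromosomal gene and expressed from that gene's native promoter. On the circular map the coding sequence is followed immediately by the S. cerevisiae ADH1 terminator. Next comes the selection module, a URA3 gene driven by the Ashbya gossypii TEF promoter and ended by the TEF terminator. The plasmid name indicates a Candida albicans URA3 orthologue, although the annotation tool matched it to the S. cerevisiae protein. The marker allows selection of uracil prototrophs in ura3 strains. The cassette is typically used to tag endogenous yeast proteins for selective photolabelling and tracking of protein populations in live cells.
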