Addgene plasmid #44649: pFA6a-link-yEPAGFP-CaUra3
Depositing lab: Kurt Thorn. Depositing organization: Harvard University.
Backbone
  Vector backbone: pFA6a-link
  Vector type: Yeast Expression
  Selectable markers: URA3
Growth in bacteria
  Bacterial resistance: Ampicillin, 100 μg/mL
  Growth temperature: 37°C
  Growth strain: DH5alpha
  Copy number: Unknown
Gene/Insert
  Gene/Insert name: yEPAGFP (alt name: yeast codon optimized photoactivatible GFP)
  Insert size (bp): 717
Terms and licenses: Academic/Nonprofit Terms; Industry Terms: Not Available to Industry
Depositor comments: This vector is derived from the sequences published in “Optimized cassettes for fluorescent protein tagging in Saccharomyces cerevisiae.” Sheff MA, Thorn KS. Yeast. 2004 Jun;21(8):661-70. PAGFP was made my mutagenizing yEGFP to the sequence published in "A photoactivatable GFP for selective photolabeling of proteins and cells." Patterson GH, Lippincott-Schwartz J. Science. 2002 Sep 13;297(5588):1873-7.
How to cite: pFA6a-link-yEPAGFP-CaUra3 was a gift from Kurt Thorn (Addgene plasmid # 44649 ; http://n2t.net/addgene:44649 ; RRID:Addgene_44649)
