>Addgene plasmid #44649 | pFA6a-link-yEPAGFP-CaUra3 | addgene partial sequence | sequence record 63586 | SP6 5'-ATTTAGGTGACACTATAG-3'
GGATCGGTGACGGTGCTGGTTTAATTAACATGTCTAAAGGTGAAGAATTATTCACTGGTGTTGTCCCAAT
TTTGGTTGAATTAGATGGTGATGTTAATGGTCACAAATTTTCTGTCTCCGGTGAAGGTGAAGGTGATGCT
ACTTACGGTAAATTGACCTTAAAATTTATTTGTACTACTGGTAAATTGCCAGTTCCATGGCCAACCTTAG
TCACTACTTTTTCTTATGGTGTTCAATGTTTTTCTAGATACCCAGATCATATGAAACAACATGACTTTTT
CAAGTCTGCCATGCCAGAAGGTTATGTTCAAGAAAGAACTATTTTTTTCAAAGATGACGGTAACTACAAG
ACCAGAGCTGAAGTCAAGTTTGAAGGTGATACCTTAGTTAATAGAATCGAATTAAAAGGTATTGATTTTA
AAGAAGATGGTAACATTTTAGGTCACAAATTGGAATACAACTATAACTCTCACAATGTTTACATCATGGC
TGACAAACAAAAGAATGGTATCAAAGCTAACTTCAAAATTAGACACAACATTGAAGATGGTTCTGTTCAA
TTAGCTGACCATTATCAACAAAATACTCCAATTGGTGATGGTCCAGTCTTGTTACCAGACAACCATTACT
TATCCCATCAATCTGCCTTATCCAAAGATCCAAACGAAAAGAGAGACCACATGGTCTTGTTAGAATTTGT
TACTGCTGCTGGTATTACCCATGGTATTGATGAATTGTACAAA
