>Addgene plasmid #44649 | pFA6a-link-yEPAGFP-CaUra3 | addgene partial sequence | sequence record 63608 | T7 5'-TAATACGACTCACTATAGGG-3'
GATCTGATATCATCGATGAATTCGAGCTCGTTTTCGACACTGGATGGCGGCGTTAGTATCGAATCGACAG
CAGTATAGCGACCAGCATTCACATACGATTGACGCATGATATTACTTTCTGCGCACTTAACTTCGCATCT
GGGCAGATGATGTCGAGGCGAAAAAAAATATAAATCACGCTAACATTTGATTAAAATAGAACAACTACAA
TATAAAAAAACTATACAAATGACAAGTTCTTGAAAACAAGAATCTTTTTATTGTCAGTACTGATTATAAT
TGGCCAGTCTTTTTCAAATAAGCATTCCAACCAGCATCTCTATACCTTTTACCTTCAATATCTGGATCTC
TTCCTTTACCAAACAATCCTCTACCAACAATGATAATATCAGTTCCAGTGCTAACAACTTCATCAACAGT
TCTATATTGTTGTCCTAATCCATCACCTTTATCATCTAATCCAACTCCAGGTGTCATAATAAGCCAATCA
AATCCTTCTTCTTGTCCACCCATATCACGTTGGGCAATAAATCCAATAACAAATTCCTTATCGGATTTAG
CAATTTCAACAGTTTTTTGAGAATATTCTCCATATGCTAATGATCCCACTGATGATAATTCAGCTAACAT
CAATAACCCTCTTGGCTCTTGGTTGGTGGTGGTTTCTTTAGCTCCCTGTTTTAATCCTTCAACTACTCCA
TTCCCAGTGACACCATGAGCATTAGTAATATCTGCCCAACTACTAATTTTATAAACTCCACCAATATATT
GTTTCTTCACGGTATTACCAATATCAGCAAATTTTCTATCTTCAAAAATCATAAATTGATGTTTACGTGA
AAGTTCTAATAATGGTTCAATAGTGGATTC
